Addgene plasmid #15488: L1-W1036L
Depositing lab: Vance Lemmon. Depositing organization: Case Western Reserve University. Publication: Pathological missense mutations of neural cell adhesion molecule L1 affect neurite outgrowth and branching on an L1 substrate. Cheng L, Lemmon V. Mol Cell Neurosci. 2004 Dec . 27(4):522-30. 10.1016/j.mcn.2004.08.005 PubMed 15555929.
Backbone
  Vector backbone: pcDNA3
  Backbone size w/o insert (bp): 5450
  Vector type: Bacterial Expression
Growth in bacteria
  Bacterial resistance: Ampicillin, 100 μg/mL
  Growth temperature: 37°C
  Growth strain: DH5alpha
  Copy number: High Copy
Gene/Insert
  Gene/Insert name: L1-W1036L (alt name: L1 point mutation)
  Species: H. sapiens (human)
  Insert size (bp): 3700
  Mutation: Tryptophan 1036 changed to Leucine
  Entrez Gene: L1CAM (a.k.a. CAML1, CD171, HSAS, HSAS1, HYCX, MASA, MIC5, N-CAM-L1, N-CAML1, NCAM-L1, S10, SPG1)
  Cloning method: Restriction Enzyme; 5′ cloning site EcoRI (not destroyed); 3′ cloning site EcoRI (not destroyed)
  Sequencing primers: 5′ T7; 3′ SP6
Terms and licenses: Academic/Nonprofit Terms; Industry Terms: Not Available to Industry
How to cite: L1-W1036L was a gift from Vance Lemmon (Addgene plasmid # 15488 ; http://n2t.net/addgene:15488 ; RRID:Addgene_15488)
