[The description below was written by a language model from this plasmid's Addgene catalogue record.]
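Description:
L1-W1036L is a pcDNA3-based plasmid carrying a human L1CAM (neural cell adhesion molecule L1) cDNA of about 3.7 kb in which tryptophan 1036 has been changed to leucine. The insert was placed into the roughly 5.45 kb backbone as an EcoRI fragment, with the site retained at both ends, so orientation was not forced by the cloning strategy; the flanking T7 and SP6 primer sites are listed for sequencing across the junctions. The plasmid is maintained at high copy in E. coli under ampicillin selection.

The catalogue lists the vector type as bacterial expression, but pcDNA3 is generally known as a mammalian expression vector, in which inserts are driven by the CMV immediate-early promoter and followed by a polyadenylation signal, with a neomycin resistance cassette for selection in mammalian cells. No feature table accompanies this entry, so these elements are inferred from the backbone name rather than confirmed for this plasmid, and no epitope tag or reporter is recorded.

The associated publication concerns pathological missense mutations of L1 and how they affect neurite outgrowth and branching on an L1 substrate. W1036L therefore appears to be one of a set of disease-associated point mutants, intended for expressing the altered protein in cells and comparing its behaviour with wild-type L1 in adhesion and neurite growth assays. L1CAM mutations are linked to X-linked neurological syndromes, as reflected in gene aliases such as HSAS, MASA and SPG1.
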