>Addgene plasmid #15488 | L1-W1036L | addgene partial sequence | sequence record 22168 | 15488 with CMV-F
CAGAGCTCTCTGGCTACTAGAGACCCACTGCTTACTGGCTTATCGAAATTAATACGACTCACTATAGGGA
GACCCAAGCTTGGTACCGAGCTCGGATCCACTAGTAACGGCCGCCAGTGTGCTGGAATTCCGGCGCCGGG
AAAGATGGTCGTGGCGCTGCGGTACGTGTGGCCTCTCCTCCTCTGCAGCCCCTGCCTGCTTATCCAGATC
CCCGAGGAATATGAAGGACACCATGTGATGGAGCCACCTGTCATCACGGAACAGTCTCCACGGCGCCTGG
TTGTCTTCCCCACAGATGACATCAGCCTCAAGTGTGAGGCCAGTGGCAAGCCCGAAGTGCAGTTCCGCTG
GACGAGGGATGGTGTCCACTTCAAACCCAAGGAAGAGCTGGGTGTGACCGTGTACCAGTCGCCCCACTCT
GGCTCCTTCACCATCACGGGCAACAACAGCAACTTTGCTCAGAGGTTCCAGGGCATCTACCGCTGCTTTG
CCAGCAATAAGCTGGGCACCGCCATGTCCCATGAGATCCGGCTCATGGCCGAGGGTGCCCCCAAGTGGCC
AAAGGAGACAGTGAAGCCCGTGGAGGTGGAGGAAGGGGAGTCAGTGGTTCTGCCTTGCAACCCTCCCCCA
AGTGCAGAGCCTCTCCGGATCTACTGGATGAACAGCAAGATCTTGCACATCAAGCAGGACGAGCGGGTGA
CGATGGGGCC
