>Addgene plasmid #15488 | L1-W1036L | addgene partial sequence | sequence record 22169 | 15488 with BGHrev
TATAGAATAGGGCCCTCTAGATGCATGCTCGAGCGGCCGCCAGTGTGATGGATATCTGCAGAATTCCGGA
TCTGCCCAAGCTGGGGCAGAGCAGCGTGTGCCCAGGAAGGGGTGCAGCTGGGTTTTGGCAATAAAGTGGG
GACCGGGTGGTAGGAAGGGGATCCGAGGCAGCAAGTTCTCCTCTGCCCCAACTCCAGCCTCCCATGGGCC
TGCTGGAGAGGGAGGGGCCTGGATCCCAAGGCCAGGGGCACAGCATCTCCTGTCCTGGACTCCACTATTC
TAGGGCCACGGCAGGGTTGATGGGGGAAGTGGCCCCTGAGCTGTCATTGCCCCCTGCCGCCTCCTTCTCC
TTCTTGCCACTGTACTGGCCAATGAACGAACCATCCTCGTTGAACTGAACATCCACGCTGCCCCCATAAT
CGGCCAGGCTGTCGTCACTGCCCAGGGGCTTGATGTCCCCGTTGAGCGATGGCTGGCTGCTGCCAAAGGC
CTTCTCCTCGTTGTCACTCTCCAGGGACCTGTACTCGCCGAAGGTCTCATCTTTCATCGGTCGGGCCTCA
GAGTCCACCTGGGTGTCCTCCTTATCCTTCACTGAGTATTTGCCGCCCTTGCTGCGCTTGATGAAGCAGA
GGATGAGCAGGACGAGGAGCAGGAGGATGATGGCACTCACAAAGCCGATGAACCAGCCCTCAGTGGCGAA
GCCAGCAGGAGGGAGCCTCA
